Addgene plasmid #153764: pGBW-m4252941
Purpose: Mammalian expression plasmid for SARS-CoV-2 nsp11
Depositing lab: Ginkgo Bioworks & Benjie Chen. Depositing organization: Ginkgo Bioworks.
Backbone
  Vector backbone: pTwist_CMV_Hygro_6 with AarI site removed
  Backbone size w/o insert (bp): 6525
  Vector type: Mammalian Expression
  Selectable markers: Hygromycin
Growth in bacteria
  Bacterial resistance: Ampicillin, 100 μg/mL
  Growth temperature: 37°C
  Growth strain: DH5alpha
  Copy number: High Copy
Gene/Insert
  Gene/Insert name: SARS-CoV-2 nsp11
  Species: Severe acute respiratory syndrome coronavirus 2
  Insert size (bp): 38
  Mutation: wt
  Entrez Gene: ORF1ab (a.k.a. GU280_gp01)
  Promoter: CMV
  Tag / fusion protein: Cleavable TEV;TapTag (C terminal on backbone)
  Cloning method: Unknown
Resource information
  A portion of this plasmid was derived from a plasmid made by: GinkgoBioworks
Depositor comments: NCBI reference sequence: 43740578
How to cite: pGBW-m4252941 was a gift from Ginkgo Bioworks & Benjie Chen (Addgene plasmid # 153764 ; http://n2t.net/addgene:153764 ; RRID:Addgene_153764)
