[The description below was written by a language model from this plasmid's Addgene catalogue record and pLannotate feature annotations shown in this document.]
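Description:
pGBW-m4252941 is a mammalian expression plasmid for SARS-CoV-2 nsp11, the very short peptide encoded within ORF1ab. It is built on a pTwist_CMV_Hygro_6 backbone from which an AarI site was removed. In E. coli it replicates from a high-copy ColE1/pUC-type origin and is selected through an AmpR β-lactamase gene. For selection in mammalian cells, a separate cassette uses the human ubiquitin C promoter to drive hygromycin B phosphotransferase, followed by a synthetic polyadenylation signal.

The wild-type nsp11 insert, recorded as only 38 bp, is too small to be picked up as its own feature in the annotation. It sits downstream of the CMV enhancer and promoter elements. According to the record, it is fused at its C terminus to a backbone-encoded tag consisting of a cleavable TEV site and a "TapTag". The table supports this: directly after the promoter region it annotates an MYLK2 fragment and a Staphylococcus aureus protein A fragment. These most likely correspond to the calmodulin-binding peptide and IgG-binding domains of a classical tandem affinity purification tag, although the record does not describe the tag's composition. An SV40 poly(A) signal lies after the tag, annotated on the reverse strand. The expression unit is flanked by β-globin insulator elements and by bacterial T7 and rrnG terminators, which help isolate it from transcription elsewhere in the plasmid.

The TAP-style tag with TEV release suits the construct to expressing nsp11 in mammalian cells and to two-step affinity purification of the peptide and any associated host proteins. The record itself states only mammalian expression as the purpose.
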