Features (pLannotate 1.2.2; 20 found; start..end, strand, type, name):
    205..269     -  CDS            bla(M) (fragment): β-lactamase lacking the signal sequence; bla(M); allows cytosolic expression of β-lactamase
    533..1742    +  promoter       UbC promoter: human ubiquitin C promoter
   1752..2773    +  CDS            HygR (fragment): hygromycin B phosphotransferase confers resistance to hygromycin
   2801..2849    +  polyA_signal   poly(A) signal: synthetic polyadenylation signal
   3115..3975    +  CDS            AmpR: β-lactamase; bla; confers resistance to ampicillin, carbenicillin, and related antibiotics
   3988..4124    +  terminator     rrnG terminator: transcription terminator from the E. coli ribosomal RNA rrnG operon (Albrechtsen et al., 1991)
   4276..4347    +  misc_feature   5' β-globin insulator: insulator upstream of the human β-globin locus (Farrell et al., 2002)
   4352..4398    -  terminator     T7 terminator: transcription terminator for bacteriophage T7 RNA polymerase
   4416..4464    -  polyA_signal   poly(A) signal: synthetic polyadenylation signal
   4545..4848    +  enhancer       CMV enhancer: human cytomegalovirus immediate early enhancer
   4921..4938    -  promoter       CMV promoter (fragment): human cytomegalovirus (CMV) immediate early promoter
   5001..5052    +  promoter       CMVd2 promoter: truncated human cytomegalovirus (CMV) immediate early promoter that yields moderately reduced expression relative to the full-length promoter
   5223..5300    +  CDS            MYLK2 (fragment): MYLK2_HUMAN - Experimental evidence at protein level: Swiss-Prot protein existence level 1. Implicated in the level of global muscle contraction and cardiac function. Phosphorylates a specific serine in the N-terminus of a myosin light chain. From Homo sapiens (Human).
   5382..5732    +  CDS            spa (fragment): SPA_STAAU - Experimental evidence at protein level: Swiss-Prot protein existence level 1. Plays a role in the inhibition of the host innate and adaptive immune responses. Possesses five immunoglobulin-binding domains that capture both the fragment crystallizable region (Fc region) and the Fab region (part of Ig that identifies antigen) of immunoglobulins (By similarity). In turn, Staphylococcus aureus is protected from phagocytic killing via inhibition of Ig Fc region. In addition, the host elicited B-cell response is prevented due to a decrease of antibody-secreting cell proliferation that en
   5813..5934    -  polyA_signal   SV40 poly(A) signal: SV40 polyadenylation signal
   5957..6026    -  CDS            large T antigen (fragment): large T antigen from SV40 (simian virus 40)
   6049..6095    +  terminator     T7 terminator: transcription terminator for bacteriophage T7 RNA polymerase
   6125..6261    +  terminator     rrnG terminator: transcription terminator from the E. coli ribosomal RNA rrnG operon (Albrechtsen et al., 1991)
   6306..6377    +  misc_feature   3' β-globin insulator: insulator downstream of the human β-globin locus (Farrell et al., 2002)
   6603..33      -  rep_origin     ori (across the origin): high-copy-number ColE1/pMB1/pBR322/pUC origin of replication
>Addgene plasmid #153764 | pGBW-m4252941 | addgene full sequence | sequence record 301662 | Ginkgo NGS Result
CAGCAGATTACGCGCAGAAAAAAAGGATCTCAAGAAGATCCTTTGATCTTTTCTACGGGGTCTGACGCTC
AGTGGAACGAAAACTCACGTTAAGGGATTTTGGTCATGAGATTATCAAAAAGGATCTTCACCTAGATCCT
TTTAAATTAAAAATGAAGTTTTAAATCAATCTAAAGTATATATGAGTAAACTTGGTCTGACAGTTACCAA
TGCTTAATCAGTGAGGCACCTATCTCAGCGATCTGTCTATTTCGTTCATCCATAGTTGCATTTAAATTTC
CGAACTCTCCAAGGCCCTCGTCGGAAAATCTTCAAACCTTTCGTCCGATCCATCTTGCAGGCTACCTCTC
GAACGAACTATCGCAAGTCTCTTGGCCGGCCTTGCGCCTTGGCTATTGCTTGGCAGCGCCTATCGCCAGG
TATTACTCCAATCCCGAATATCCGAGATCGGGATCACCCGAGAGAAGTTCAACCTACATCCTCAATCCCG
ATCTATCCGAGATCCGAGGAATATCGAAATCGGGGCGCGCCTGGCCTCCGCGCCGGGTTTTGGCGCCTCC
CGCGGGCGCCCCCCTCGTCACGGCGAGCGCTGCCACGTCAGACGAAGGGCGCAGGAGCGTCCTGATCCTT
CCGCCCGGACGCTCAGGACAGCGGCCCGCTGCTCATAAGACTCGGCCTTAGAACCCCAGTATCAGCAGAA
GGACATTTTAGGACGGGACTTGGGTGACTCTAGGGCACTGGTTTTCTTTCCAGAGAGCGGAACAGGCGAG
GAAAAGTAGTCCCTTCTCGGCGATTCTGCGGAGGGATCTCCGTGGGGCGGTGAACGCCGATGATTATATA
AGGACGCGCCGGGTGTGGCACAGCTAGTTCCGTCGCAGCCGGGATTTGGGTCGCGGTTCTTGTTTGTGGA
TCGCTGTGATCGTCACTTGGTGAGTAGCGGGCTGCTGGGCTGGCCGGGGCTTTCGTGGCCGCCGGGCCGC
TCGGTGGGACGGAAGCGTGTGGAGAGACCGCCAAGGGCTGTAGTCTGGGTCCGCGAGCAAGGTTGCCCTG
AACTGGGGGTTGGGGGGAGCGCAGCAAAATGGCGGCTGTTCCCGAGTCTTGAATGGAAGACGCTTGTGAG
GCGGGCTGTGAGGTCGTTGAAACAAGGTGGGGGGCATGGTGGGCGGCAAGAACCCAAGGTCTTGAGCCCT
TCGCTAATGCGGGAAAGCTCTTATTCGGGTGAGATGGGCTGGGCACCATCTGGGGACCCTGACGTGAAGT
TTGTCACTGACTGGAGAACTCGGTTTGTCGTCTGTTGCGGGGGCGGCAGTTATGGCGGTGCCGTTGGGCA
GTGCACCCGTACCTTTGGGAGCGCGCGCCCTCGTCGTGTCGTGACGTCACCCGTTCTGTTGGCTTATAAT
GCAGGGTGGGGCCACCAGCCGGTAGGTGTGCGGTAGGCTTTTCTCCGTCGCAGGACGCAGGGTTCGGGCC
TAGGGTAGGCTCTCCTGAATCGACAGGCGCCGGACCTCTGGTGAGGGGAGGGATAAGTGAGGCGTCAGTT
TCTTTGGTCGGTTTTATGTACCTATCTTCTTAAGTAGCTGAAGCTCCGGTTTTGAACTATGCGCTCGGGG
TTGGCGAGTGTGTTTTGTGAAGTTTTTTAGGCACCTTTTGAAATGTAATCATTTGGGTCAATATGTAATT
TTCAGTGTTAGACTTGTAAATTGTCCGCTAAATTCTGGCCGTTTTTGGCTTTTTTGTTAGACAACATGGG
TAAAAAGCCTGAACTCACCGCGACGTCTGTCGAGAAGTTTCTGATCGAAAAGTTCGACAGCGTCTCCGAC
CTGATGCAGCTCTCGGAGGGCGAAGAATCTCGTGCTTTCAGCTTCGATGTAGGAGGGCGTGGATATGTCC
TGCGGGTAAATAGCTGCGCCGATGGTTTCTACAAAGATCGTTATGTTTATCGGCACTTTGCATCCGCCGC
GCTCCCGATTCCGGAAGTGCTTGACATTGGGGAGTTCAGCGAGAGCCTGACCTATTGCATCTCCCGCCGT
GCACAGGGTGTCACGTTGCAAGACCTGCCTGAAACCGAACTGCCCGCTGTTCTGCAGCCGGTCGCGGAGG
CAATGGATGCCATCGCTGCCGCCGATCTTAGCCAGACGAGCGGGTTCGGCCCATTCGGACCGCAAGGAAT
CGGTCAATACACTACATGGCGTGATTTCATATGCGCGATTGCTGATCCCCATGTGTATCACTGGCAAACT
GTGATGGACGACACCGTCAGTGCGTCCGTCGCGCAGGCTCTCGATGAGCTGATGCTTTGGGCCGAGGACT
GCCCCGAAGTCCGGCACCTCGTGCACGCGGATTTCGGCTCCAACAATGTCCTGACGGACAATGGCCGCAT
AACAGCGGTCATTGACTGGAGCGAGGCGATGTTCGGGGATTCCCAATACGAGGTCGCCAACATCTTCTTC
TGGAGGCCGTGGTTGGCTTGTATGGAGCAGCAGACGCGCTACTTCGAGCGGAGGCATCCGGAGCTTGCAG
GATCGCCCCGGCTCCGGGCGTATATGCTCCGCATTGGTCTTGACCAACTCTATCAGAGCTTGGTTGACGG
CAATTTCGATGATGCAGCTTGGGCGCAGGGTCGATGCGACGCAATCGTCCGATCCGGAGCCGGGACTGTC
GGGCGTACACAAATCGCCCGCAGAAGCGCCGCCGTCTGGACCGATGGCTGTGTAGAAGTACTCGCCGATA
GTGGAAACCGACGCCCCAGCACTCGTCCGAGGGCAAAGGAATAAGCTAGTATGTAAGCCTAGTCTTAGAT
AATAAAATCGCTATCCATCGAAGATGGATGTGTGTTGGTTTTTTGTGTGTGTAACGCTAGGCGCGCCTGG
TGTACCGAGAACGATCCTCTCAGTGCGAGTCTCGACGATCCATATCGTTGCTTGGCAGTCAGCCAGTCGG
AATCCAGCTTGGGACCCAGGAAGTCCAATCGTCAGATATTGTACTCAAGCCTGGTCACGGCAGCGTACCG
ATCTGTTTAAACCTAGATATTGATAGTCTGATCGGTCAACGTATAATCGAGTCCTAGCTTTTGCAAACAT
CTATCAAGAGACAGGATCAGCAGGAGGCTTTCGCATGAGTATTCAACATTTCCGTGTCGCCCTTATTCCC
TTTTTTGCGGCATTTTGCCTTCCTGTTTTTGCTCACCCAGAAACGCTGGTGAAAGTAAAAGATGCTGAAG
ATCAGTTGGGTGCGCGAGTGGGTTACATCGAACTGGATCTCAACAGCGGTAAGATCCTTGAGAGTTTTCG
CCCCGAAGAACGCTTTCCAATGATGAGCACTTTTAAAGTTCTGCTATGTGGCGCGGTATTATCCCGTATT
GACGCCGGGCAAGAGCAACTCGGTCGCCGCATACACTATTCTCAGAATGACTTGGTTGAGTATTCACCAG
TCACAGAAAAGCATCTTACGGATGGCATGACAGTAAGAGAATTATGCAGTGCTGCCATAACCATGAGTGA
TAACACTGCGGCCAACTTACTTCTGACAACGATTGGAGGACCGAAGGAGCTAACCGCTTTTTTGCACAAC
ATGGGGGATCATGTAACTCGCCTTGATCGTTGGGAACCGGAGCTGAATGAAGCCATACCAAACGACGAGC
GTGACACCACGATGCCTGTAGCAATGGCAACAACCTTGCGTAAACTATTAACTGGCGAACTACTTACTCT
AGCTTCCCGGCAACAGTTGATAGACTGGATGGAGGCGGATAAAGTTGCAGGACCACTTCTGCGCTCGGCC
CTTCCGGCTGGCTGGTTTATTGCTGATAAATCTGGAGCCGGTGAGCGTGGGTCTCGCGGTATCATTGCAG
CACTGGGGCCAGATGGTAAGCCCTCCCGTATCGTAGTTATCTACACGACGGGGAGTCAGGCAACTATGGA
TGAACGAAATAGACAGATCGCTGAGATAGGTGCCTCACTGATTAAGCATTGGTAACCGATTCTAGGTGCA
TTGGCGCAGAAAAAAATGCCTGATGCGACGCTGCGCGTCTTATACTCCCACATATGCCAGATTCAGCAAC
GGATACGGCTTCCCCAACTTGCCCACTTCCATACGTGTCCTCCTTACCAGAAATTTATCCTTAAGATCCC
GAATCGTTTAAACTCGACTCTGGCTCTATCGAATCTCCGTCGTTTCGAGCTTACGCGAACAGCCGTGGCG
CTCATTTGCTCGTCGGGCATCGAATCTCGTCAGCTATCGTCAGCTTACCTTTTTGGCAGCGATCGCGGCT
CCCGACATCTTGGACCATTAGCTCCACAGGTATCTTCTTCCCTCTAGTGGTCATAACAGCAGCTTCAGCT
ACCTCTCAATTCAAAAAACCCCTCAAGACCCGTTTAGAGGCCCCAAGGGGTTATGCTATCAATCGTTGCG
TTACACACACAAAAAACCAACACACATCCATCTTCGATGGATAGCGATTTTATTATCTAACTGCTGATCG
AGTGTAGCCAGATCTAGTAATCAATTACGGGGTCATTAGTTCATAGCCCATATATGGAGTTCCGCGTTAC
ATAACTTACGGTAAATGGCCCGCCTGGCTGACCGCCCAACGACCCCCGCCCATTGACGTCAATAATGACG
TATGTTCCCATAGTAACGCCAATAGGGACTTTCCATTGACGTCAATGGGTGGAGTATTTACGGTAAACTG
CCCACTTGGCAGTACATCAAGTGTATCATATGCCAAGTACGCCCCCTATTGACGTCAATGACGGTAAATG
GCCCGCCTGGCATTATGCCCAGTACATGACCTTATGGGACTTTCCTACTTGGCAGTACATCTACGTATTA
GTCATCGCTATTACCATGCTGATGCGGTTTTGGCAGTACATCAATGGGCGTGGATAGCGGTTTGACTCAC
GGGGATTTCCAAGTCTCCACCCCATTGACGTCAATGGGAGTTTGTTTTGGCACCAAAATCAACGGGACTT
TCCAAAATGTCGTAACAACTCCGCCCCATTGACGCAAATGGGCGGTAGGCGTGTACGGTGGGAGGTCTAT
ATAAGCAGAGCTGGTTTAGTGAACCGTCAGATCAGATCTTTGTCGATCCTACCATCCACTCGACACACCC
GCCAGCGGCCGCCACCATGAGTGCCGATGCTCAGTCCTTTCTCAACGGTTTCGCAGTGGAAAACCTTTAC
TTTCAGTCGGGACGGCGAATCCCGGGGCTGATAAATCCCTGGAAAAGGAGATGGAAGAAGAACTTTATTG
CAGTGTCTGCGGCTAACCGGTTCAAAAAGATCAGTTCAAGCGGCGCCCTAGATTACGACATTCCTACGAC
CGCCTCCGAGAATCTCTATTTCCAGGGTGAATTTGGCTTGGCACAACATGACGAGGCCGTCGATAACAAG
TTTAATAAAGAACAGCAGAACGCTTTCTATGAGATCCTTCACTTACCAAATCTGAACGAAGAGCAACGCA
ACGCTTTCATTCAGAGCCTGAAAGACGATCCCTCGCAGTCTGCAAATCTCCTGGCCGAAGCCAAGAAGCT
GAATGACGCACAGGCTCCAAAAGTTGATAACAAGTTTAACAAGGAGCAGCAGAATGCTTTCTACGAGATA
TTGCACCTTCCTAATCTGAATGAGGAACAAAGAAATGCATTTATCCAGTCCCTAAAAGACGATCCATCAC
AGAGTGCCAACCTGCTTGCGGAAGCCAAAAAGCTCAATGATGCCCAGGCCCCGAAAGTAGACGCGAACCA
TCAATAAGGATCCGCAGGCCTCTGCTAGCTTGACTGACTGAGATACAGCGTACCTTCAGCTCACAGACAT
GATAAGATACATTGATGAGTTTGGACAAACCACAACTAGAATGCAGTGAAAAAAATGCTTTATTTGTGAA
ATTTGTGATGCTATTGCTTTATTTGTAACCATTATAAGCTGCAATAAACAAGTTAACAACAACAATTGCA
TTCATTTTATGTTTCAGGTTCAGGGGGAGGTGTGGGAGGTTTTTTAAAGCAAGTAAAACCTCTACAAATG
TGGTATTGGCCCATCTCTATCGGTATCGTAGCATAACCCCTTGGGGCCTCTAAACGGGTCTTGAGGGGTT
TTTTGTGCCCCTCGGGCCGGATTGCTATCTACCGGCATTGGCGCAGAAAAAAATGCCTGATGCGACGCTG
CGCGTCTTATACTCCCACATATGCCAGATTCAGCAACGGATACGGCTTCCCCAACTTGCCCACTTCCATA
CGTGTCCTCCTTACCAGAAATTTATCCTTAAGGTCGTCAGCTATCCTGCAGGCGATCTCTCGATTTCGAT
CAAGACATTCCTTTAATGGTCTTTTCTGGACACCACTAGGGGTCAGAAGTAGTTCATCAAACTTTCTTCC
CTCCCTAATCTCATTGGTTACCTTGGGCTATCGAAACTTAATTAACCAGTCAAGTCAGCTACTTGGCGAG
ATCGACTTGTCTGGGTTTCGACTACGCTCAGAATTGCGTCAGTCAAGTTCGATCTGGTCCTTGCTATTGC
ACCCGTTCTCCGATTACGAGTTTCATTTAAATCATGTGAGCAAAAGGCCAGCAAAAGGCCAGGAACCGTA
AAAAGGCCGCGTTGCTGGCGTTTTTCCATAGGCTCCGCCCCCCTGACGAGCATCACAAAAATCGACGCTC
AAGTCAGAGGTGGCGAAACCCGACAGGACTATAAAGATACCAGGCGTTTCCCCCTGGAAGCTCCCTCGTG
CGCTCTCCTGTTCCGACCCTGCCGCTTACCGGATACCTGTCCGCCTTTCTCCCTTCGGGAAGCGTGGCGC
TTTCTCATAGCTCACGCTGTAGGTATCTCAGTTCGGTGTAGGTCGTTCGCTCCAAGCTGGGCTGTGTGCA
CGAACCCCCCGTTCAGCCCGACCGCTGCGCCTTATCCGGTAACTATCGTCTTGAGTCCAACCCGGTAAGA
CACGACTTATCGCCACTGGCAGCAGCCACTGGTAACAGGATTAGCAGAGCGAGGTATGTAGGCGGTGCTA
CAGAGTTCTTGAAGTGGTGGCCTAACTACGGCTACACTAGAAGAACAGTATTTGGTATCTGCGCTCTGCT
GAAGCCAGTTACCTTCGGAAAAAGAGTTGGTAGCTCTTGATCCGGCAAACAAACCACCGCTGGTAGCGGT
GGTTTTTTTGTTTGCAAG
